>Addgene plasmid #113487 | pcDNA5FRT/TO-SAKS1-Strep-HA | addgene full sequence | sequence record 218561 | Addgene NGS Result
AGCAAAATTTAAGCTACAACAAGGCAAGGCTTGACCGACAATTGCATGAAGAATCTGCTTAGGGTTAGGC
GTTTTGCGCTGCTTCGCGATGTACGGGCCAGATATACGCGTTGACATTGATTATTGACTAGTTATTAATA
GTAATCAATTACGGGGTCATTAGTTCATAGCCCATATATGGAGTTCCGCGTTACATAACTTACGGTAAAT
GGCCCGCCTGGCTGACCGCCCAACGACCCCCGCCCATTGACGTCAATAATGACGTATGTTCCCATAGTAA
CGCCAATAGGGACTTTCCATTGACGTCAATGGGTGGAGTATTTACGGTAAACTGCCCACTTGGCAGTACA
TCAAGTGTATCATATGCCAAGTACGCCCCCTATTGACGTCAATGACGGTAAATGGCCCGCCTGGCATTAT
GCCCAGTACATGACCTTATGGGACTTTCCTACTTGGCAGTACATCTACGTATTAGTCATCGCTATTACCA
TGGTGATGCGGTTTTGGCAGTACATCAATGGGCGTGGATAGCGGTTTGACTCACGGGGATTTCCAAGTCT
CCACCCCATTGACGTCAATGGGAGTTTGTTTTGGCACCAAAATCAACGGGACTTTCCAAAATGTCGTAAC
AACTCCGCCCCATTGACGCAAATGGGCGGTAGGCGTGTACGGTGGGAGGTCTATATAAGCAGAGCTCTCC
CTATCAGTGATAGAGATCTCCCTATCAGTGATAGAGATCGTCGACGAGCTCGTTTAGTGAACCGTCAGAT
CGCCTGGAGACGCCATCCACGCTGTTTTGACCTCCATAGAAGACACCGGGACCGATCCAGCCTCCGGACT
CTAGCGTTTAAACTTAAGCTTGGTACCGAGCTCGGATCCACTAGTCCAGTGTGGTGGAATTCTGCAGATA
TCAACAAGTTTGTACAAAAAAGTTGGCATGGCGGAGCTGACGGCTCTTGAGAGTCTCATCGAGATGGGCT
TCCCCAGGGGACGCGCGGAGAAGGCTCTGGCCCTCACAGGGAACCAGGGCATCGAGGCTGCGATGGACTG
GCTGATGGAGCACGAAGACGACCCCGATGTGGACGAGCCTTTAGAGACTCCCCTTGGACATATCCTGGGA
CGGGAGCCCACTTCCTCAGAGCAAGGCGGCCTTGAAGGATCTGGTTCTGCTGCCGGAGAAGGCAAACCCG
CTTTGAGTGAAGAGGAAAGACAGGAACAAACTAAGAGGATGTTGGAGCTGGTGGCCCAGAAGCAGCGGGA
GCGTGAAGAAAGAGAGGAACGGGAGGCATTGGAACGGGAACGGCAGCGCAGGAGACAAGGGCAAGAGTTG
TCAGCAGCACGACAGCGGCTACAGGAAGATGAGATGCGCCGGGCTGCTGAGGAGAGGCGGAGGGAAAAGG
CCGAGGAGTTAGCAGCCAGACAAAGAGTTAGAGAAAAGATCGAGAGGGACAAAGCAGAGAGAGCCAAGAA
GTATGGTGGCAGTGTGGGCTCTCAGCCACCCCCAGTGGCACCAGAGCCAGGTCCTGTTCCCTCTTCTCCC
AGCCAGGAGCCTCCCACCAAGCGGGAGTATGACCAGTGTCGCATACAGGTCAGGCTGCCAGATGGGACCT
CACTGACCCAGACGTTCCGGGCCCGGGAACAGCTGGCAGCTGTGAGGCTCTATGTGGAGCTCCACCGTGG
GGAGGAACTAGGTGGGGGCCAGGACCCTGTGCAATTGCTCAGTGGCTTCCCCAGACGGGCCTTCTCAGAA
GCTGACATGGAGCGGCCTCTGCAGGAGCTGGGTATGGCTGCAAGACTAGAAACCAGGACTAGAAACTGGG
GGAGTAGGGAGGCATGCCTAGGAAAAGGAGGGATGCAAAGAGAAGGGGCTTTGTGCCCAACTTTCTTGTA
CAAAGTGGTTGATATCAAGGCCGCCGACATCACCAGCCTGTACAAGAAAGTGGGGTGGAGCCATCCCCAG
TTCGAGAAGGGCGGAGGATCTGGCGGCGGAAGCGGCGGAGGAAGCTGGTCCCACCCTCAGTTTGAGAAAG
GCACCGAGCTGGGCAGCACCATGGCCAGCTACCCCTACGACGTGCCCGACTACGCCTGATGACTCGAGTC
TAGAGGGCCCGTTTAAACCCGCTGATCAGCCTCGACTGTGCCTTCTAGTTGCCAGCCATCTGTTGTTTGC
CCCTCCCCCGTGCCTTCCTTGACCCTGGAAGGTGCCACTCCCACTGTCCTTTCCTAATAAAATGAGGAAA
TTGCATCGCATTGTCTGAGTAGGTGTCATTCTATTCTGGGGGGTGGGGTGGGGCAGGACAGCAAGGGGGA
GGATTGGGAAGACAATAGCAGGCATGCTGGGGATGCGGTGGGCTCTATGGCTTCTGAGGCGGAAAGAACC
AGCTGGGGCTCTAGGGGGTATCCCC
[124 nt withheld, positions 2406-2529]
C
[91 nt withheld, positions 2531-2621]
AGGGTGATGGTTCACGTACCTAGAAGTTCCTATTCCGAAGTTCCTATTCTCTAGAAAGTATAGGAACTTC
CTTGGCCAAAAAGCCTGAACTCACCGCGACGTCTGTCGAGAAGTTTCTGATCGAAAAGTTCGACAGCGTC
TCCGACCTGATGCAGCTCTCGGAGGGCGAAGAATCTCGTGCTTTCAGCTTCGATGTAGGAGGGCGTGGAT
ATGTCCTGCGGGTAAATAGCTGCGCCGATGGTTTCTACAAAGATCGTTATGTTTATCGGCACTTTGCATC
GGCCGCGCTCCCGATTCCGGAAGTGCTTGACATTGGGGAATTCAGCGAGAGCCTGACCTATTGCATCTCC
CGCCGTGCACAGGGTGTCACGTTGCAAGACCTGCCTGAAACCGAACTGCCCGCTGTTCTGCAGCCGGTCG
CGGAGGCCATGGATGCGATCGCTGCGGCCGATCTTAGCCAGACGAGCGGGTTCGGCCCATTCGGACCGCA
AGGAATCGGTCAATACACTACATGGCGTGATTTCATATGCGCGATTGCTGATCCCCATGTGTATCACTGG
CAAACTGTGATGGACGACACCGTCAGTGCGTCCGTCGCGCAGGCTCTCGATGAGCTGATGCTTTGGGCCG
AGGACTGCCCCGAAGTCCGGCACCTCGTGCACGCGGATTTCGGCTCCAACAATGTCCTGACGGACAATGG
CCGCATAACAGCGGTCATTGACTGGAGCGAGGCGATGTTCGGGGATTCCCAATACGAGGTCGCCAACATC
TTCTTCTGGAGGCCGTGGTTGGCTTGTATGGAGCAGCAGACGCGCTACTTCGAGCGGAGGCATCCGGAGC
TTGCAGGATCGCCGCGGCTCCGGGCGTATATGCTCCGCATTGGTCTTGACCAACTCTATCAGAGCTTGGT
TGACGGCAATTTCGATGATGCAGCTTGGGCGCAGGGTCGATGCGACGCAATCGTCCGATCCGGAGCCGGG
ACTGTCGGGCGTACACAAATCGCCCGCAGAAGCGCGGCCGTCTGGACCGATGGCTGTGTAGAAGTACTCG
CCGATAGTGGAAACCGACGCCCCAGCACTCGTCCGAGGGCAAAGGAATAGCACGTACTACGAGATTTCGA
TTCCACCGCCGCCTTCTATGAAAGGTTGGGCTTCGGAATCGTTTTCCGGGACGCCGGCTGGATGATCCTC
CAGCGCGGGGATCTCATGCTGGAGTTCTTCGCCCACCCCAACTTGTTTATTGCAGCTTATAATGGTTACA
AATAAAGCAATAGCATCACAAATTTCACAAATAAAGCATTTTTTTCACTGCATTCTAGTTGTGGTTTGTC
CAAACTCATCAATGTATCTTATCATGTCTGTATACCGTCGACCTCTAGCTAGAGCTTGGCGTAATCATGG
TCATAGCTGTTTCCTGTGTGAAATTGTTATCCGCTCACAATTCCACACAACATACGAGCCGGAAGCATAA
AGTGTAAAGCCTGGGGTGCCTAATGAGTGAGCTAACTCACATTAATTGCGTTGCGCTCACTGCCCGCTTT
CCAGTCGGGAAACCTGTCGTGCCAGCTGCATTAATGAATCGGCCAACGCGCGGGGAGAGGCGGTTTGCGT
ATTGGGCGCTCTTCCGCTTCCTCGCTCACTGACTCGCTGCGCTCGGTCGTTCGGCTGCGGCGAGCGGTAT
CAGCTCACTCAAAGGCGGTAATACGGTTATCCACAGAATCAGGGGATAACGCAGGAAAGAACATGTGAGC
AAAAGGCCAGCAAAAGGCCAGGAACCGTAAAAAGGCCGCGTTGCTGGCGTTTTTCCATAGGCTCCGCCCC
CCTGACGAGCATCACAAAAATCGACGCTCAAGTCAGAGGTGGCGAAACCCGACAGGACTATAAAGATACC
AGGCGTTTCCCCCTGGAAGCTCCCTCGTGCGCTCTCCTGTTCCGACCCTGCCGCTTACCGGATACCTGTC
CGCCTTTCTCCCTTCGGGAAGCGTGGCGCTTTCTCATAGCTCACGCTGTAGGTATCTCAGTTCGGTGTAG
GTCGTTCGCTCCAAGCTGGGCTGTGTGCACGAACCCCCCGTTCAGCCCGACCGCTGCGCCTTATCCGGTA
ACTATCGTCTTGAGTCCAACCCGGTAAGACACGACTTATCGCCACTGGCAGCAGCCACTGGTAACAGGAT
TAGCAGAGCGAGGTATGTAGGCGGTGCTACAGAGTTCTTGAAGTGGTGGCCTAACTACGGCTACACTAGA
AGAACAGTATTTGGTATCTGCGCTCTGCTGAAGCCAGTTACCTTCGGAAAAAGAGTTGGTAGCTCTTGAT
CCGGCAAACAAACCACCGCTGGTAGCGGTGGTTTTTTTGTTTGCAAGCAGCAGATTACGCGCAGAAAAAA
AGGATCTCAAGAAGATCCTTTGATCTTTTCTACGGGGTCTGACGCTCAGTGGAACGAAAACTCACGTTAA
GGGATTTTGGTCATGAGATTATCAAAAAGGATCTTCACCTAGATCCTTTTAAATTAAAAATGAAGTTTTA
AATCAATCTAAAGTATATATGAGTAAACTTGGTCTGACAGTTACCAATGCTTAATCAGTGAGGCACCTAT
CTCAGCGATCTGTCTATTTCGTTCATCCATAGTTGCCTGACTCCCCGTCGTGTAGATAACTACGATACGG
GAGGGCTTACCATCTGGCCCCAGTGCTGCAATGATACCGCGAGACCCACGCTCACCGGCTCCAGATTTAT
CAGCAATAAACCAGCCAGCCGGAAGGGCCGAGCGCAGAAGTGGTCCTGCAACTTTATCCGCCTCCATCCA
GTCTATTAATTGTTGCCGGGAAGCTAGAGTAAGTAGTTCGCCAGTTAATAGTTTGCGCAACGTTGTTGCC
ATTGCTACAGGCATCGTGGTGTCACGCTCGTCGTTTGGTATGGCTTCATTCAGCTCCGGTTCCCAACGAT
CAAGGCGAGTTACATGATCCCCCATGTTGTGCAAAAAAGCGGTTAGCTCCTTCGGTCCTCCGATCGTTGT
CAGAAGTAAGTTGGCCGCAGTGTTATCACTCATGGTTATGGCAGCACTGCATAATTCTCTTACTGTCATG
CCATCCGTAAGATGCTTTTCTGTGACTGGTGAGTACTCAACCAAGTCATTCTGAGAATAGTGTATGCGGC
GACCGAGTTGCTCTTGCCCGGCGTCAATACGGGATAATACCGCGCCACATAGCAGAACTTTAAAAGTGCT
CATCATTGGAAAACGTTCTTCGGGGCGAAAACTCTCAAGGATCTTACCGCTGTTGAGATCCAGTTCGATG
TAACCCACTCGTGCACCCAACTGATCTTCAGCATCTTTTACTTTCACCAGCGTTTCTGGGTGAGCAAAAA
CAGGAAGGCAAAATGCCGCAAAAAAGGGAATAAGGGCGACACGGAAATGTTGAATACTCATACTCTTCCT
TTTTCAATATTATTGAAGCATTTATCAGGGTTATTGTCTCATGAGCGGATACATATTTGAATGTATTTAG
AAAAATAAACAAATAGGGGTTCCGCGCACATTTCCCCGAAAAGTGCCACCTGACGTCGACGGATCGGGAG
ATCTCCCGATCCCCTATGGTGCACTCTCAGTACAATCTGCTCTGATGCCGCATAGTTAAGCCAGTATCTG
CTCCCTGCTTGTGTGTTGGAGGTCGCTGAGTAGTGCGCG
Features (pLannotate 1.2.2; 23 found; start..end, strand, type, name):
    113..492     +  enhancer       CMV enhancer: human cytomegalovirus immediate early enhancer
    493..696     +  promoter       CMV promoter: human cytomegalovirus (CMV) immediate early promoter
    698..717     +  promoter       PLtetO-1 promoter (fragment): modified phage lambda PL promoter with tet operator sites (Lutz and Bujard, 1997)
    719..738     +  promoter       PLtetO-1 promoter (fragment): modified phage lambda PL promoter with tet operator sites (Lutz and Bujard, 1997)
    746..779     +  promoter       TRE3GV promoter (fragment): 3rd-generation Tet-responsive promoter that can be activated by binding of Tet-On® 3G, optimized for retroviral and lentiviral vectors
    915..932     +  protein_bind   attB1 (fragment): mutant version of attB; core recombination site for the Gateway® BP reaction BP Clonase™
    938..1786    +  CDS            UBXN1: UBXN1_HUMAN - Also known as SAKS1. Experimental evidence at protein level: Swiss-Prot protein existence level 1. Ubiquitin-binding protein that plays a role in the modulation of innate immune response. Blocks both the RIG-I-like receptors (RLR) and NF-kappa-B pathways. Following viral infection, UBXN1 is induced and recruited to the RLR component MAVS. In turn, interferes with MAVS oligomerization, and disrupts the MAVS/TRAF3/TRAF6 signalosome. This function probably serves as a brake to prevent excessive RLR signaling (PubMed:23545497). Interferes with the TNFalpha-triggered NF-kappa-B pathwa
   1876..1899    -  protein_bind   attB2: mutant version of attB; recombination site for the Gateway® BP reaction BP Clonase™
   2136..2360    +  polyA_signal   bGH poly(A) signal: bovine growth hormone polyadenylation signal
   2364..2385    +  promoter       SV40 promoter (fragment): SV40 enhancer and early promoter
   2406..2639    +  rep_origin     f1 ori (fragment) (sequence partly withheld): f1 bacteriophage origin of replication; arrow indicates direction of (+) strand synthesis
   2644..2691    +  protein_bind   FRT: FLP-mediated recombination occurs in the 8-bp core sequence TCTAGAAA (Turan and Bode, 2011). FLP recombinase from the Saccharomyces cerevisiae 2μ plasmid
   2699..3721    +  CDS            HygR: aminoglycoside phosphotransferase from E. coli; aph(4)-Ia; confers resistance to hygromycin
   3731..3856    +  CDS            ble (fragment): BLE_KLEPN - Experimental evidence at protein level: Swiss-Prot protein existence level 1. Binding protein with a strong affinity to the bleomycin family of antibiotics. Binds to CL990; an antimitotic-antibiotic compound. From Klebsiella pneumoniae.
   3851..3972    +  polyA_signal   SV40 poly(A) signal: SV40 polyadenylation signal
   4045..4061    -  protein_bind   lac operator: The lac repressor binds to the lac operator to inhibit transcription in E. coli. This inhibition can be relieved by adding lactose or isopropyl-β-D-thiogalactopyranoside (IPTG). lac repressor encoded by lacI
   4069..4099    -  promoter       lac promoter: promoter for the E. coli lac operon
   4114..4135    -  protein_bind   CAP binding site: CAP binding activates transcription in the presence of cAMP. E. coli catabolite activator protein
   4148..4240    -  CDS            lacI (fragment): lac repressor; lacI; The lac repressor binds to the lac operator to inhibit transcription in E. coli. This inhibition can be relieved by adding lactose or isopropyl-β-D-thiogalactopyranoside (IPTG).
   4423..5011    -  rep_origin     ori: high-copy-number ColE1/pMB1/pBR322/pUC origin of replication
   5182..6042    -  CDS            AmpR: β-lactamase; bla; confers resistance to ampicillin, carbenicillin, and related antibiotics
   6043..6147    -  promoter       AmpR promoter: bla
   6206..6258    -  misc_feature   bom (fragment): basis of mobility region from pBR322
