[The description below was written by a language model from this plasmid's Addgene catalogue record and pLannotate feature annotations shown in this document.]
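Description:
pcDNA5FRT/TO-SAKS1-Strep-HA is a mammalian expression plasmid built on a Gateway-adapted pcDNA5/FRT/TO backbone (pcDNA5-FRT-TO-cSH-GW) that carries human SAKS1, also known as UBXN1, a ubiquitin-binding UBX-domain protein. The wild-type coding sequence was inserted by Gateway recombination without its stop codon, so it reads through the downstream attB2 site into a C-terminal 2xStrep-HA tag. The tag itself is listed in the catalogue entry but was not called as a separate feature in the annotation. Transcription is driven by the CMV enhancer and promoter and terminated by the bGH polyadenylation signal. Short tet operator matches immediately downstream of the promoter reflect the "TO" design: in cells that express the Tet repressor, the promoter is held off until tetracycline or doxycycline is added.

Downstream of the expression cassette, an FRT site sits directly in front of a hygromycin resistance gene that has an SV40 poly(A) signal but no annotated promoter of its own. This arrangement is typical of Flp-recombinase-based integration systems. FLP-mediated recombination into a genomic FRT landing site places the marker behind a resident promoter, so hygromycin selects for single-copy, site-specific integrants. In bacteria the plasmid is maintained through a high-copy ColE1/pUC-type origin and ampicillin resistance. The sequenced record is about 6.3 kb, smaller than the listed empty backbone size, which is consistent with replacement of the Gateway cassette by the shorter insert. The associated publication concerns affinity-purification mass spectrometry of VCP/p97 and its partners, so the construct probably serves for inducible expression of tagged SAKS1 for Strep/HA pull-down and interaction proteomics.
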