Addgene plasmid #113487: pcDNA5FRT/TO-SAKS1-Strep-HA
Purpose: Expression of human SAKS1 with C-terminal strep-HA tag
Depositing lab: Hemmo Meyer. Publication: AP-SWATH reveals direct involvement of VCP/p97 in integrated stress response signaling through facilitating CReP/PPP1R15B degradation. Hulsmann J, Kravic B, Weith M, Gstaiger M, Aebersold RH, Collins BC, Meyer H. Mol Cell Proteomics. 2018 Mar 29. pii: RA117.000471. doi: 10.1074/mcp.RA117.000471. PubMed 29599191.
Backbone
  Vector backbone: pcDNA5-FRT-TO-cSH-GW
  Backbone manufacturer: Ruedi Aebersold
  Backbone size w/o insert (bp): 7017
  Vector type: Mammalian Expression
  Selectable markers: Hygromycin
Growth in bacteria
  Bacterial resistance: Ampicillin, 100 μg/mL
  Growth temperature: 37°C
  Growth strain: DH5alpha
  Copy number: High Copy
Gene/Insert
  Gene/Insert name: SAKS1 (alt name: UBXN1)
  Species: H. sapiens (human)
  Mutation: wildtype without stop codon
  Entrez Gene: UBXN1 (a.k.a. 2B28, SAKS1, UBXD10)
  Promoter: CMV
  Tag / fusion protein: 2xstrep-HA (C terminal on insert)
  Cloning method: Gateway Cloning
  Sequencing primers: 5′ CMV-F; 3′ BGH-rev
Terms and licenses: Academic/Nonprofit Terms; Industry Terms: Not Available to Industry
How to cite: pcDNA5FRT/TO-SAKS1-Strep-HA was a gift from Hemmo Meyer (Addgene plasmid # 113487 ; http://n2t.net/addgene:113487 ; RRID:Addgene_113487)
